Addgene plasmid #48616: pFUSB4_TTGA
Depositing lab: Stephen Ekker. Depositing organization: Mayo Foundation for Medical Education and Research. Publication: High Efficiency In Vivo Genome Engineering with a Simplified 15-RVD GoldyTALEN Design. Ma AC, Lee HB, Clark KJ, Ekker SC. PLoS One. 2013 May 29;8(5):e65259. doi: 10.1371/journal.pone.0065259. Print 2013. PubMed 23734242.
Backbone
  Vector backbone: pFUS_B4
  Vector type: Mammalian Expression, TALEN
Growth in bacteria
  Bacterial resistance: Spectinomycin, 50 μg/mL
  Growth temperature: 37°C
  Growth strain: Top10
  Copy number: Unknown
Gene/Insert
  Gene/Insert name: RVD sequence: NG NG NN NI
  Species: Synthetic
  Cloning method: Unknown
  Sequencing primers: 5′ ttgatgcctggcagttccct; 3′ cgaaccgaacaggcttatgt
Terms and licenses: Academic/Nonprofit Terms; Industry Terms: Not Available to Industry
Depositor comments: Plasmid was created using Golden Gate cloning.
How to cite: pFUSB4_TTGA was a gift from Stephen Ekker (Addgene plasmid # 48616 ; http://n2t.net/addgene:48616 ; RRID:Addgene_48616)
