[The description below was written by a language model from this plasmid's Addgene catalogue record and pLannotate feature annotations shown in this document.]
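Description:
pFUSB4_TTGA is a small (about 2.9 kb) bacterial intermediate plasmid from a Golden Gate TALEN assembly system. It is built on the pFUS_B4 array vector and carries a pre-assembled block of four synthetic TAL effector repeats. The repeat-variable diresidues are NG NG NN NI, which by the standard TALE code recognise the bases T, T, G and A, hence the name. The repository lists the vector type as mammalian expression/TALEN, but the annotated features include no eukaryotic promoter, nuclease domain or polyadenylation signal. The plasmid is therefore better understood as a cloning module than as an expression construct. The repeat array itself was not annotated by the automated feature caller and presumably lies in the unannotated stretch between the lacZα remnant and the resistance cassette.

The plasmid replicates in E. coli from a high-copy ColE1/pUC-type origin. Selection is with spectinomycin through the aadA aminoglycoside adenylyltransferase gene (SmR). Upstream of this gene are a class 1 integron Pc promoter fragment and a short gentamicin acetyltransferase remnant, apparently leftovers of the integron-derived cassette. Small lacZα and lacI fragments probably remain from a blue/white screening cassette that the repeats replaced during Golden Gate cloning. The rrnB T1 and T2 terminators are also present.

Ready-made four-repeat modules like this one let a multi-repeat sub-array be combined with other arrays and a final half-repeat in a second Golden Gate step into a TALEN backbone. The associated work describes a simplified 15-RVD GoldyTALEN design for in vivo genome engineering.
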