Features (pLannotate 1.2.2; 8 found; start..end, strand, type, name):
      3..39      -  CDS            lacZα (fragment): LacZα fragment of β-galactosidase; lacZ fragment
    596..619     +  promoter       Pc promoter (fragment): intI1 (promoter lies within the coding sequence); class 1 integron promoter
    795..851     +  CDS            GmR (fragment): gentamycin acetyltransferase; aacC1; confers resistance to gentamycin
    858..1649    +  CDS            SmR: aminoglycoside adenylyltransferase (Murphy, 1985); aadA; confers resistance to spectinomycin and streptomycin
   1742..2330    +  rep_origin     ori: high-copy-number ColE1/pMB1/pBR322/pUC origin of replication
   2513..2605    +  CDS            lacI (fragment): lac repressor; lacI; The lac repressor binds to the lac operator to inhibit transcription in E. coli. This inhibition can be relieved by adding lactose or isopropyl-β-D-thiogalactopyranoside (IPTG).
   2660..2687    -  terminator     rrnB T2 terminator: transcription terminator T2 from the E. coli rrnB gene
   2819..2862    +  terminator     rrnB T1 terminator: Escherichia coli rrnB; transcription terminator T1 from the E. coli rrnB gene
>Addgene plasmid #48616 | pFUSB4_TTGA | depositor full sequence | sequence record 70316 | Full Sequence
ATGTTTTCCCAGTCACGACGTTGTAAAACGACGGCCAGTCTTAAGCGTCTCATGGCCTGACCCCGGACCA
AGTGGTGGCCTATCGCCAGCAACGGTGGCGGCAAGCAAGCGCTCGAAACGGTGCAGCGGCTGTTGCCGGT
GCTGTGCCAGGACCATGGCCTGACCCCGGACCAAGTGGTGGCTATCGCCAGCAACGGTGGCGGCAAGCAA
GCGCTCGAAACGGTGCAGCGGCTGTTGCCGGTGCTGTGCCAGGACCATGGCCTGACCCCGGACCAAGTGG
TGGCTATCGCCAGCAACAATGGCGGCAAGCAAGCGCTCGAAACGGTGCAGCGGCTGTTGCCGGTGCTGTG
CCAGGACCATGGCCTGACCCCGGACCAAGTGGTGGCTATCGCCAGCAACATTGGCGGCAAGCAAGCGCTC
GAAACGGTGCAGCGGCTGTTGCCGGTGCTGTGCCAGGACCATGGCCTGACCCCGGACCAAGTGGTGGCTA
TCGAGACGTCTAGACCAGCCAGGACAGAAATGCCTCGACTTCGCTGCTACCCAAGGTTGCCGGGTGACGC
ACACCGTGGAAACGGATGAAGGCACGAACCCAGTGGACATAAGCCTGTTCGGTTCGTAAGCTGTAATGCA
AGTAGCGTATGCGCTCACGCAACTGGTCCAGAACCTTGACCGAACGCAGCGGTGGTAACGGCGCAGTGGC
GGTTTTCATGGCTTGTTATGACTGTTTTTTTGGGGTACAGTCTATGCCTCGGGCATCCAAGCAGCAAGCG
CGTTACGCCGTGGGTCGATGTTTGATGTTATGGAGCAGCAACGATGTTACGCAGCAGGGCAGTCGCCCTA
AAACAAAGTTAAACATTATGAGGGAAGCGGTGATCGCCGAAGTATCGACTCAACTATCAGAGGTAGTTGG
CGTCATCGAGCGCCATCTCGAACCGACGTTGCTGGCCGTACATTTGTACGGCTCCGCAGTGGATGGCGGC
CTGAAGCCACACAGTGATATTGATTTGCTGGTTACGGTGACCGTAAGGCTTGATGAAACAACGCGGCGAG
CTTTGATCAACGACCTTTTGGAAACTTCGGCTTCCCCTGGAGAGAGCGAGATTCTCCGCGCTGTAGAAGT
CACCATTGTTGTGCACGACGACATCATTCCGTGGCGTTATCCAGCTAAGCGCGAACTGCAATTTGGAGAA
TGGCAGCGCAATGACATTCTTGCAGGTATCTTCGAGCCAGCCACGATCGACATTGATCTGGCTATCTTGC
TGACAAAAGCAAGAGAACATAGCGTTGCCTTGGTAGGTCCAGCGGCGGAGGAACTCTTTGATCCGGTTCC
TGAACAGGATCTATTTGAGGCGCTAAATGAAACCTTAACGCTATGGAACTCGCCGCCCGACTGGGCTGGC
GATGAGCGAAATGTAGTGCTTACGTTGTCCCGCATTTGGTACAGCGCAGTAACCGGCAAAATCGCGCCGA
AGGATGTCGCTGCCGACTGGGCAATGGAGCGCCTGCCGGCCCAGTATCAGCCCGTCATACTTGAAGCTAG
ACAGGCTTATCTTGGACAAGAAGAAGATCGCTTGGCCTCGCGCGCAGATCAGTTGGAAGAATTTGTCCAC
TACGTGAAAGGCGAGATCACCAAGGTAGTCGGCAAATAACCCTCGAGCCACCCATGACCAAAATCCCTTA
ACGTGAGTTACGCGTCGTTCCACTGAGCGTCAGACCCCGTAGAAAAGATCAAAGGATCTTCTTGAGATCC
TTTTTTTCTGCGCGTAATCTGCTGCTTGCAAACAAAAAAACCACCGCTACCAGCGGTGGTTTGTTTGCCG
GATCAAGAGCTACCAACTCTTTTTCCGAAGGTAACTGGCTTCAGCAGAGCGCAGATACCAAATACTGTCC
TTCTAGTGTAGCCGTAGTTAGGCCACCACTTCAAGAACTCTGTAGCACCGCCTACATACCTCGCTCTGCT
AATCCTGTTACCAGTGGCTGCTGCCAGTGGCGATAAGTCGTGTCTTACCGGGTTGGACTCAAGACGATAG
TTACCGGATAAGGCGCAGCGGTCGGGCTGAACGGGGGGTTCGTGCACACAGCCCAGCTTGGAGCGAACGA
CCTACACCGAACTGAGATACCTACAGCGTGAGCATTGAGAAAGCGCCACGCTTCCCGAAGGGAGAAAGGC
GGACAGGTATCCGGTAAGCGGCAGGGTCGGAACAGGAGAGCGCACGAGGGAGCTTCCAGGGGGAAACGCC
TGGTATCTTTATAGTCCTGTCGGGTTTCGCCACCTCTGACTTGAGCGTCGATTTTTGTGATGCTCGTCAG
GGGGGCGGAGCCTATGGAAAAACGCCAGCAACGCGGCCTTTTTACGGTTCCTGGCCTTTTGCTGGCCTTT
TGCTCACATGTTCTTTCCTGCGTTATCCCCTGATTCTGTGGATAACCGTATTACCGCCTTTGAGTGAGCT
GATACCGCTCGCCGCAGCCGAACGACCGAGCGCAGCGAGTCAGTGAGCGAGGAAGCGGAAGAGCGCCCAA
TACGCAAACCGCCTCTCCCCGCGCGTTGGCCGATTCATTAATGCAGCTGGCACGACAGGTTTCCCGACTG
GAAAGCGGGCAGTGAGCGCAACGCAATTAATACGCGTACCGCTAGCCAGGAAGAGTTTGTAGAAACGCAA
AAAGGCCATCCGTCAGGATGGCCTTCTGCTTAGTTTGATGCCTGGCAGTTTATGGCGGGCGTCCTGCCCG
CCACCCTCCGGGCCGTTGCTTCACAACGTTCAAATCCGCTCCCGGCGGATTTGTCCTACTCAGGAGAGCG
TTCACCGACAAACAACAGATAAAACGAAAGGCCCAGTCTTCCGACTGAGCCTTTCGTTTTATTTGATGCC
TGGCAGTTCCCTACTCTCGCGTTAACGCTAGCATGG
