>Addgene plasmid #48616 | pFUSB4_TTGA | addgene partial sequence | sequence record 71334 | pCR8_F1 5'-ttgatgcctggcagttccct-3'
TTGTAAAACGACGGCCAGTCTTAAGCGTCTCATGGCCTGACCCCGGACCAAGTGGTGGCTATCGCCAGCA
ACGGTGGCGGCAAGCAAGCGCTCGAAACGGTGCAGCGGCTGTTGCCGGTGCTGTGCCAGGACCATGGCCT
GACCCCGGACCAAGTGGTGGCTATCGCCAGCAACGGTGGCGGCAAGCAAGCGCTCGAAACGGTGCAGCGG
CTGTTGCCGGTGCTGTGCCAGGACCATGGCCTGACCCCGGACCAAGTGGTGGCTATCGCCAGCAACAATG
GCGGCAAGCAAGCGCTCGAAACGGTGCAGCGGCTGTTGCCGGTGCTGTGCCAGGACCATGGCCTGACCCC
GGACCAAGTGGTGGCTATCGCCAGCAACATTGGCGGCAAGCAAGCGCTCGAAACGGTGCAGCGGCTGTTG
CCGGTGCTGTGCCAGGACCATGGCCTGACCCCGGACCAAGTGGTGGCTATCGAGACGTCTAGACCAGCCA
GGACAGAAATGCCTCGACTTCGCTGCTACCCAAGGTTGCCGGGTGACGCACACCGTGGAAACGGATGAAG
GCACGAACCCAGTGGACATAAGCCTGTTCGGTTCGTAAGCTGTAATGCAAGTAGCGTATGCGCTCACGCA
ACTGGTCCAGAACCTTGACCGAACGCAGCGGTGGTAACGGCGCAGTGGCGGTTTTCATGGCTTGTTATGA
CTGTTTTTTTGGGGTACAGTCTATGCCTCGGGCATCCAAGCAGCAAGCGCGTTACGCCGTGGGTCGATGT
TTGATGTTATGGAGCAGCAACGATGTTACGCAGCAGGGCAGTCGCCCTAAAACAAAGTT
